Addgene plasmid #29174: pEMS1373
Purpose: Expression of the reporter gene under the control of the MiniPromoter in this plasmid has not been tested
Depositing lab: Elizabeth Simpson. Depositing organization: University of British Columbia. Publication: A regulatory toolbox of MiniPromoters to drive selective expression in the brain. Portales-Casamar E, Swanson DJ, Liu L, de Leeuw CN, Banks KG, Ho Sui SJ, Fulton DL, Ali J, Amirabbasi M, Arenillas DJ, Babyak N, Black SF, Bonaguro RJ, Brauer E, Candido TR, Castellarin M, Chen J, Chen Y, Cheng JC, Chopra V, Docking TR, Dreolini L, D'Souza CA, Flynn EK, Glenn R, Hatakka K, Hearty TG, Imanian B, Jiang S, Khorasan-zadeh S, Komljenovic I, Laprise S, Liao NY, Lim JS, Lithwick S, Liu F, Liu J, Lu M, McConechy M, McLeod AJ, Milisavljevic M, Mis J, O'Connor K, Palma B, Palmquist DL, Schmouth JF, Swanson MI, Tam B, Ticoll A, Turner JL, Varhol R, Vermeulen J, Watkins RF, Wilson G, Wong BK, Wong SH, Wong TY, Yang GS, Ypsilanti AR, Jones SJ, Holt RA, Goldowitz D, Wasserman WW, Simpson EM. Proc Natl Acad Sci U S A. 2010 Sep 21. 107(38):16589-94. 10.1073/pnas.1009158107 PubMed 20807748.
Backbone
  Vector backbone: pEMS1306
  Backbone size w/o insert (bp): 16454
  Vector type: Pleiades Promoter Project [sic, Pleaides Plieades]
Growth in bacteria
  Bacterial resistance: Ampicillin, 100 μg/mL
  Growth temperature: 37°C
  Growth strain: DH5alpha
  Growth instructions: DH10B
  Copy number: High Copy
Gene/Insert
  Gene/Insert name: Ple101 (alt names: GRP; gastrin releasing peptide)
  Species: H. sapiens (human)
  Insert size (bp): 3881
  Entrez Gene: GRP (a.k.a. BN, GRP-10, preproGRP, proGRP)
  Tag / fusion protein: EGFP-NLS (C terminal on backbone)
  Cloning method: Restriction Enzyme; 5′ cloning site MluI (unknown if destroyed); 3′ cloning site MluI (unknown if destroyed)
  Sequencing primers: 5′ Unknown
Terms and licenses: Academic/Nonprofit Terms; Industry Terms: Not Available to Industry
How to cite: pEMS1373 was a gift from Elizabeth Simpson (Addgene plasmid # 29174 ; http://n2t.net/addgene:29174 ; RRID:Addgene_29174)
