[The description below was written by a language model from this plasmid's Addgene catalogue record.]
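Description:
pEMS1373 is a Pleiades Promoter Project plasmid built on the large pEMS1306 backbone (about 16.5 kb without insert). It carries Ple101, a human MiniPromoter of roughly 3.9 kb derived from regulatory sequence of the GRP (gastrin releasing peptide) gene. The MiniPromoter was inserted by restriction cloning at an MluI site used for both the 5′ and 3′ junctions, so orientation was not fixed by the cloning strategy itself; the record does not say whether the sites survived. The plasmid is maintained in E. coli as a high-copy construct under ampicillin selection. The record does not specify the origin of replication or any other backbone elements, and no feature table is available to detail them.

The payload is a promoter-reporter arrangement. Ple101 sits upstream of a backbone-encoded EGFP-NLS, an enhanced green fluorescent protein fused to a nuclear localisation signal. Transcription driven by the MiniPromoter should therefore give nuclear green fluorescence in expressing cells. Concentrating the signal in nuclei makes individual positive cells easier to identify and count in dense tissue. Although the reporter is catalogued as a C-terminal tag on the backbone, the insert is a regulatory sequence rather than a coding sequence, so EGFP-NLS acts as the reporter and not as a fusion partner.

The plasmid belongs to a collection of compact human promoters designed to direct selective, region- or cell-type-restricted expression in the brain. For this particular plasmid, the depositor states that reporter expression under the control of the MiniPromoter has not been tested, so the activity and specificity of Ple101 here remain unvalidated.
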