>Addgene plasmid #29174 | pEMS1373 | addgene partial sequence | sequence record 39498 | EGFP-N 5'-CGTCGCCGTCCAGCTCGACCAG-3'
ACCATGGTGGCGGAAGTTCCTATACCTTTTGAAGAATAGGAACTTCGGCGCGCCACGCGTGACGGGAAGC
CCTTGGAGCGCGCCGGAGAGGCTGGGAAGAGCAGAGACTGGTGACCCGGACCTCGGAGGAGCTCCGCCGC
CGCAGCCGCTGGTGCTACTGCTGCGGCCTCCACTAGGGCCCCTACTTTATATGGAAGCCCGGGCGGGGGG
GCTGGGGGGCTCTTCTATCGCGGACCAGAGCGCTCTGACGTCTCCCTATAGCTAACCGGGGCGCTGGGAC
GCCCGGTCCGGAAAACCATCCATCTCCCCGCCGAGTGATGAAAAGGCTGAGTGTACATTGCCCCCTCTTT
TTTCCTCGTAGCCCCGTCCGCCTTCCCCACATCGGATTAATTCCTCCGGTCCTCGACGCCTTCCATCCAA
CACAATTTAGTGAACTCCTCCCTCTCCAGGCTCGCCGGCGCCTCCAGCCTTAGCTGCCTTGAGAGTCCTG
GAGAGGGCGACCCCGCTGCCTGATCTGGGCCGGGAGGGGTGGGGGGTGTAGCTGGAGACGGGTGAGCTCT
AAAGATGGATGGGCTTTGCTGGAGGGATTTGGAACCACCATTTGAAGGCCTTCTGATTCTCCAGACCTTT
CTCTTCGTAGGCCACATCTTTGCTGTCCCAGCCCATAGATTTTGGAACCTTGCCTCCT
