>Addgene plasmid #29174 | pEMS1373 | addgene partial sequence | sequence record 39646 | pEMS1307-fwd 5'-ccgcacgtctaagaaaccat-3'
AAAATAGGCGTATCACGAGGCCCTTTCGTCTTCAAGAATTAATTCCGATCATATTCAATAACCCTTAATG
AATTCGAGCTCCTAGGCCGGCCACGCGTCAGGCTGTGAATAACCCTTCATATGCATGACACTGTTTCACC
ATCAATGCCTATCCCTTCCTGGGCCTTCCCAGGGGGCCGTGCACGGAGGCTTTGCCTATTCTTGGCCCTC
CCAGACACCCTTGTTTCTGCCATAATGTAATCTGCGGGTCTGAAAACCTGGGGGCTGCAGTGCTGGGCGC
TATCAAGAAAGAGAACAAGAGAGATGGATGGATGTATCTTGATTTGATAAGTCAAATCAGATTAAACTAA
TGGCATTTCAGAGATTTTTCTGAATAATTTTTTCCTTANGAACTTGTTACTGAAGTTGGTTGCAACTTTT
CTTGGCTGAAGTTGAGAGACTATGGCTGGGAGAAGCCAACTACCTGGGGGTGGGATAGGANTGGGGGTGG
GAGAGTGNGAGTCATGATTCGGGGATAATCACTTTACCTTTGTGAAGTCAGCTCTTTATGTAGAGATATG
AAGTTGTTTAATATTTATAGTCTTTTTTTTT
